Addgene plasmid #203236: B*42:01:01
Purpose: Overexpress HLA allele
Depositing lab: Derin Keskin & Catherine Wu. Depositing organization: Dana-Farber Cancer Institute. Publication: A large peptidome dataset improves HLA class I epitope prediction across most of the human population. Sarkizova S, Klaeger S, Le PM, Li LW, Oliveira G, Keshishian H, Hartigan CR, Zhang W, Braun DA, Ligon KL, Bachireddy P, Zervantonakis IK, Rosenbluth JM, Ouspenskaia T, Law T, Justesen S, Stevens J, Lane WJ, Eisenhaure T, Lan Zhang G, Clauser KR, Hacohen N, Carr SA, Wu CJ, Keskin DB. Nat Biotechnol. 2020 Feb;38(2):199-209. doi: 10.1038/s41587-019-0322-9. Epub 2019 Dec 16. PubMed 31844290.
Backbone
  Vector backbone: pcDNA-3
  Vector type: Mammalian Expression
Growth in bacteria
  Bacterial resistance: Ampicillin, 100 μg/mL
  Growth temperature: 37°C
  Growth strain: NEB Stable
  Copy number: High Copy
Gene/Insert
  Gene/Insert name: B*42:01:01
  Species: H. sapiens (human)
  Entrez Gene: HLA-B (a.k.a. AS, B-4901, HLAB)
  Cloning method: Restriction Enzyme; 5′ cloning site BamHI (unknown if destroyed); 3′ cloning site EcoRI (unknown if destroyed)
  Sequencing primers: 5′ unknown
Terms and licenses: Academic/Nonprofit Terms; Industry Terms: Not Available to Industry
Depositor comments: Shortname from TIGL: K08
How to cite: B*42:01:01 was a gift from Derin Keskin & Catherine Wu (Addgene plasmid # 203236 ; http://n2t.net/addgene:203236 ; RRID:Addgene_203236)
