[The description below was written by a language model from this plasmid's Addgene catalogue record and pLannotate feature annotations shown in this document.]
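Description:
B*42:01:01 is a mammalian expression plasmid built on the pcDNA-3 backbone that carries the human HLA class I allele HLA-B*42:01:01 for overexpression in cultured cells. The sequenced record is about 6.5 kb. The HLA-B coding sequence, cloned between BamHI and EcoRI sites, sits downstream of the human cytomegalovirus immediate-early enhancer and promoter and is followed by the bovine growth hormone polyadenylation signal, giving strong constitutive transcription in most mammalian cell types. A T7 promoter lies between the CMV promoter and the insert and can serve for in vitro transcription or as a sequencing primer site. No epitope tag or reporter is annotated on the open reading frame. The annotation tool matched the insert to the generic HLA-B protein entry, so the allele identity rests on the catalogue name rather than the feature label. A short hit to an HIV-1 LTR just after the CMV promoter is a small fragment and probably an incidental match rather than a functional viral element.

A second cassette places the neomycin phosphotransferase gene under the SV40 early promoter with an SV40 polyadenylation signal, allowing G418 selection of stable transfectants. In bacteria the plasmid is maintained at high copy through a ColE1/pUC-type origin and selected with ampicillin via the β-lactamase gene. An f1 origin is also present for single-stranded DNA production. Remnants of lac regulatory elements and a partial ble sequence are backbone carry-over. The associated work concerns a large HLA class I peptidome dataset, consistent with expressing single HLA alleles in cells to profile the peptides they present.
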