Features (pLannotate 1.2.2; 20 found; start..end, strand, type, name):
     28..80      -  misc_feature   bom (fragment): basis of mobility region from pBR322
    235..614     +  enhancer       CMV enhancer: human cytomegalovirus immediate early enhancer
    615..818     +  promoter       CMV promoter: human cytomegalovirus (CMV) immediate early promoter
    814..847     +  LTR            5' LTR (truncated) (fragment): truncated 5' long terminal repeat (LTR) from HIV-1
    863..881     +  promoter       T7 promoter: promoter for bacteriophage T7 RNA polymerase
    923..2008    +  CDS            HLA-B: HLAB_HUMAN - Also known as HLAB. Experimental evidence at protein level: Swiss-Prot protein existence level 1. Allele B*67:01: Displays peptides sharing a common signature motif, namely a Pro residue at position 2 and Leu anchor residue at the C-terminus. From Homo sapiens (Human).
   2049..2273    +  polyA_signal   bGH poly(A) signal: bovine growth hormone polyadenylation signal
   2277..2298    +  promoter       SV40 promoter (fragment): SV40 enhancer and early promoter
   2319..2747    +  rep_origin     f1 ori (sequence partly withheld): f1 bacteriophage origin of replication; arrow indicates direction of (+) strand synthesis
   2761..3090    +  promoter       SV40 promoter: SV40 enhancer and early promoter
   3157..3948    +  CDS            neo: KKA2_KLEPN - Also known as kan, nptII. Experimental evidence at protein level: Swiss-Prot protein existence level 1. Resistance to kanamycin, neomycin, paromomycin, ribostamycin, butirosin and gentamicin B. From Klebsiella pneumoniae.
   3972..4130    +  CDS            ble (fragment): BLE_KLEPN - Experimental evidence at protein level: Swiss-Prot protein existence level 1. Binding protein with a strong affinity to the bleomycin family of antibiotics. Binds to CL990; an antimitotic-antibiotic compound. From Klebsiella pneumoniae.
   4125..4246    +  polyA_signal   SV40 poly(A) signal: SV40 polyadenylation signal
   4319..4335    -  protein_bind   lac operator: The lac repressor binds to the lac operator to inhibit transcription in E. coli. This inhibition can be relieved by adding lactose or isopropyl-β-D-thiogalactopyranoside (IPTG). lac repressor encoded by lacI
   4343..4373    -  promoter       lac promoter: promoter for the E. coli lac operon
   4388..4409    -  protein_bind   CAP binding site: CAP binding activates transcription in the presence of cAMP. E. coli catabolite activator protein
   4422..4514    -  CDS            lacI (fragment): lac repressor; lacI; The lac repressor binds to the lac operator to inhibit transcription in E. coli. This inhibition can be relieved by adding lactose or isopropyl-β-D-thiogalactopyranoside (IPTG).
   4697..5285    -  rep_origin     ori: high-copy-number ColE1/pMB1/pBR322/pUC origin of replication
   5456..6316    -  CDS            AmpR: β-lactamase; bla; confers resistance to ampicillin, carbenicillin, and related antibiotics
   6317..6421    -  promoter       AmpR promoter: bla
>Addgene plasmid #203236 | B*42:01:01 | addgene full sequence | sequence record 399794 | Addgene NGS Result
GACGGATCGGGAGATCTCCCGATCCCCTATGGTGCACTCTCAGTACAATCTGCTCTGATGCCGCATAGTT
AAGCCAGTATCTGCTCCCTGCTTGTGTGTTGGAGGTCGCTGAGTAGTGCGCGAGCAAAATTTAAGCTACA
ACAAGGCAAGGCTTGACCGACAATTGCATGAAGAATCTGCTTAGGGTTAGGCGTTTTGCGCTGCTTCGCG
ATGTACGGGCCAGATATACGCGTTGACATTGATTATTGACTAGTTATTAATAGTAATCAATTACGGGGTC
ATTAGTTCATAGCCCATATATGGAGTTCCGCGTTACATAACTTACGGTAAATGGCCCGCCTGGCTGACCG
CCCAACGACCCCCGCCCATTGACGTCAATAATGACGTATGTTCCCATAGTAACGCCAATAGGGACTTTCC
ATTGACGTCAATGGGTGGAGTATTTACGGTAAACTGCCCACTTGGCAGTACATCAAGTGTATCATATGCC
AAGTACGCCCCCTATTGACGTCAATGACGGTAAATGGCCCGCCTGGCATTATGCCCAGTACATGACCTTA
TGGGACTTTCCTACTTGGCAGTACATCTACGTATTAGTCATCGCTATTACCATGGTGATGCGGTTTTGGC
AGTACATCAATGGGCGTGGATAGCGGTTTGACTCACGGGGATTTCCAAGTCTCCACCCCATTGACGTCAA
TGGGAGTTTGTTTTGGCACCAAAATCAACGGGACTTTCCAAAATGTCGTAACAACTCCGCCCCATTGACG
CAAATGGGCGGTAGGCGTGTACGGTGGGAGGTCTATATAAGCAGAGCTCTCTGGCTAACTAGAGAACCCA
CTGCTTACTGGCTTATCGAAATTAATACGACTCACTATAGGGAGACCCAAGCTGGCTAGCGTTTAAACTT
AAGCTTGCCACCATGCTGGTCATGGCGCCCCGAACCGTCCTCCTGCTGCTCTCGGCGGCCCTGGCCCTGA
CCGAGACCTGGGCCGGCTCCCACTCCATGAGGTATTTCTACACCTCCGTGTCCCGGCCCGGCCGCGGGGA
GCCCCGCTTCATCTCAGTGGGCTACGTGGACGACACCCAGTTCGTGAGGTTCGACAGCGACGCCGCGAGT
CCGAGAGAGGAGCCGCGGGCGCCGTGGATAGAGCAGGAGGGGCCGGAGTATTGGGACCGGAACACACAGA
TCTACAAGGCCCAGGCACAGACTGACCGAGAGAGCCTGCGGAACCTGCGCGGCTACTACAACCAGAGCGA
GGCCGGGTCTCACACCCTCCAGAGCATGTACGGCTGCGACGTGGGGCCGGACGGGCGCCTCCTCCGCGGG
CATAACCAGTACGCCTACGACGGCAAGGATTACATCGCCCTGAACGAGGACCTGCGCTCCTGGACCGCGG
CGGACACCGCGGCTCAGATCACCCAGCGCAAGTGGGAGGCGGCCCGTGTGGCGGAGCAGGACAGAGCCTA
CCTGGAGGGCACGTGCGTGGAGTGGCTCCGCAGATACCTGGAGAACGGGAAGGACACGCTGGAGCGCGCG
GACCCCCCAAAGACACACGTGACCCACCACCCCATCTCTGACCATGAGGCCACCCTGAGGTGCTGGGCCC
TGGGCTTCTACCCTGCGGAGATCACACTGACCTGGCAGCGGGATGGCGAGGACCAAACTCAGGACACTGA
GCTTGTGGAGACCAGACCAGCAGGAGATAGAACCTTCCAGAAGTGGGCAGCTGTGGTGGTGCCTTCTGGA
GAAGAGCAGAGATACACATGCCATGTACAGCATGAGGGGCTGCCGAAGCCCCTCACCCTGAGATGGGAGC
CGTCTTCCCAGTCCACCGTCCCCATCGTGGGCATTGTTGCTGGCCTGGCTGTCCTAGCAGTTGTGGTCAT
CGGAGCTGTGGTCGCTGCTGTGATGTGTAGGAGGAAGAGCTCAGGTGGAAAAGGAGGGAGCTACTCTCAG
GCTGCGTGCAGCGACAGTGCCCAGGGCTCTGATGTGTCTCTCACAGCTTGATCTAGAGGGCCCGTTTAAA
CCCGCTGATCAGCCTCGACTGTGCCTTCTAGTTGCCAGCCATCTGTTGTTTGCCCCTCCCCCGTGCCTTC
CTTGACCCTGGAAGGTGCCACTCCCACTGTCCTTTCCTAATAAAATGAGGAAATTGCATCGCATTGTCTG
AGTAGGTGTCATTCTATTCTGGGGGGTGGGGTGGGGCAGGACAGCAAGGGGGAGGATTGGGAAGACAATA
GCAGGCATGCTGGGGATGCGGTGGGCTCTATGGCTTCTGAGGCGGAAAGAACCAGCTGGGGCTCTAGGGG
GTATCCCC
[124 nt withheld, positions 2319-2442]
C
[91 nt withheld, positions 2444-2534]
A
[49 nt withheld, positions 2536-2584]
CCTTTGACGTTGGAGTCCACGTTCTTT
[37 nt withheld, positions 2612-2648]
ACCCTATCTCGGTCTATTCTTTTGATTTATAAGGGATTTTGCCGATTTCGGCCTATTGGTTAAAAAATGA
GCTGATTTAACAAAAATTTAACGCGAATTAATTCTGTGGAATGTGTGTCAGTTAGGGTGTGGAAAGTCCC
CAGGCTCCCCAGCAGGCAGAAGTATGCAAAGCATGCATCTCAATTAGTCAGCAACCAGGTGTGGAAAGTC
CCCAGGCTCCCCAGCAGGCAGAAGTATGCAAAGCATGCATCTCAATTAGTCAGCAACCATAGTCCCGCCC
CTAACTCCGCCCATCCCGCCCCTAACTCCGCCCAGTTCCGCCCATTCTCCGCCCCATGGCTGACTAATTT
TTTTTATTTATGCAGAGGCCGAGGCCGCCTCTGCCTCTGAGCTATTCCAGAAGTAGTGAGGAGGCTTTTT
TGGAGGCCTAGGCTTTTGCAAAAAGCTCCCGGGAGCTTGTATATCCATTTTCGGATCTGATCAAGAGACA
GGATGAGGATCGTTTCGCATGATTGAACAAGATGGATTGCACGCAGGTTCTCCGGCCGCTTGGGTGGAGA
GGCTATTCGGCTATGACTGGGCACAACAGACAATCGGCTGCTCTGATGCCGCCGTGTTCCGGCTGTCAGC
GCAGGGGCGCCCGGTTCTTTTTGTCAAGACCGACCTGTCCGGTGCCCTGAATGAACTGCAGGACGAGGCA
GCGCGGCTATCGTGGCTGGCCACGACGGGCGTTCCTTGCGCAGCTGTGCTCGACGTTGTCACTGAAGCGG
GAAGGGACTGGCTGCTATTGGGCGAAGTGCCGGGGCAGGATCTCCTGTCATCTCACCTTGCTCCTGCCGA
GAAAGTATCCATCATGGCTGATGCAATGCGGCGGCTGCATACGCTTGATCCGGCTACCTGCCCATTCGAC
CACCAAGCGAAACATCGCATCGAGCGAGCACGTACTCGGATGGAAGCCGGTCTTGTCGATCAGGATGATC
TGGACGAAGAGCATCAGGGGCTCGCGCCAGCCGAACTGTTCGCCAGGCTCAAGGCGCGCATGCCCGACGG
CGAGGATCTCGTCGTGACCCATGGCGATGCCTGCTTGCCGAATATCATGGTGGAAAATGGCCGCTTTTCT
GGATTCATCGACTGTGGCCGGCTGGGTGTGGCGGACCGCTATCAGGACATAGCGTTGGCTACCCGTGATA
TTGCTGAAGAGCTTGGCGGCGAATGGGCTGACCGCTTCCTCGTGCTTTACGGTATCGCCGCTCCCGATTC
GCAGCGCATCGCCTTCTATCGCCTTCTTGACGAGTTCTTCTGAGCGGGACTCTGGGGTTCGAAATGACCG
ACCAAGCGACGCCCAACCTGCCATCACGAGATTTCGATTCCACCGCCGCCTTCTATGAAAGGTTGGGCTT
CGGAATCGTTTTCCGGGACGCCGGCTGGATGATCCTCCAGCGCGGGGATCTCATGCTGGAGTTCTTCGCC
CACCCCAACTTGTTTATTGCAGCTTATAATGGTTACAAATAAAGCAATAGCATCACAAATTTCACAAATA
AAGCATTTTTTTCACTGCATTCTAGTTGTGGTTTGTCCAAACTCATCAATGTATCTTATCATGTCTGTAT
ACCGTCGACCTCTAGCTAGAGCTTGGCGTAATCATGGTCATAGCTGTTTCCTGTGTGAAATTGTTATCCG
CTCACAATTCCACACAACATACGAGCCGGAAGCATAAAGTGTAAAGCCTGGGGTGCCTAATGAGTGAGCT
AACTCACATTAATTGCGTTGCGCTCACTGCCCGCTTTCCAGTCGGGAAACCTGTCGTGCCAGCTGCATTA
ATGAATCGGCCAACGCGCGGGGAGAGGCGGTTTGCGTATTGGGCGCTCTTCCGCTTCCTCGCTCACTGAC
TCGCTGCGCTCGGTCGTTCGGCTGCGGCGAGCGGTATCAGCTCACTCAAAGGCGGTAATACGGTTATCCA
CAGAATCAGGGGATAACGCAGGAAAGAACATGTGAGCAAAAGGCCAGCAAAAGGCCAGGAACCGTAAAAA
GGCCGCGTTGCTGGCGTTTTTCCATAGGCTCCGCCCCCCTGACGAGCATCACAAAAATCGACGCTCAAGT
CAGAGGTGGCGAAACCCGACAGGACTATAAAGATACCAGGCGTTTCCCCCTGGAAGCTCCCTCGTGCGCT
CTCCTGTTCCGACCCTGCCGCTTACCGGATACCTGTCCGCCTTTCTCCCTTCGGGAAGCGTGGCGCTTTC
TCATAGCTCACGCTGTAGGTATCTCAGTTCGGTGTAGGTCGTTCGCTCCAAGCTGGGCTGTGTGCACGAA
CCCCCCGTTCAGCCCGACCGCTGCGCCTTATCCGGTAACTATCGTCTTGAGTCCAACCCGGTAAGACACG
ACTTATCGCCACTGGCAGCAGCCACTGGTAACAGGATTAGCAGAGCGAGGTATGTAGGCGGTGCTACAGA
GTTCTTGAAGTGGTGGCCTAACTACGGCTACACTAGAAGAACAGTATTTGGTATCTGCGCTCTGCTGAAG
CCAGTTACCTTCGGAAAAAGAGTTGGTAGCTCTTGATCCGGCAAACAAACCACCGCTGGTAGCGGTGGTT
TTTTTGTTTGCAAGCAGCAGATTACGCGCAGAAAAAAAGGATCTCAAGAAGATCCTTTGATCTTTTCTAC
GGGGTCTGACGCTCAGTGGAACGAAAACTCACGTTAAGGGATTTTGGTCATGAGATTATCAAAAAGGATC
TTCACCTAGATCCTTTTAAATTAAAAATGAAGTTTTAAATCAATCTAAAGTATATATGAGTAAACTTGGT
CTGACAGTTACCAATGCTTAATCAGTGAGGCACCTATCTCAGCGATCTGTCTATTTCGTTCATCCATAGT
TGCCTGACTCCCCGTCGTGTAGATAACTACGATACGGGAGGGCTTACCATCTGGCCCCAGTGCTGCAATG
ATACCGCGAGACCCACGCTCACCGGCTCCAGATTTATCAGCAATAAACCAGCCAGCCGGAAGGGCCGAGC
GCAGAAGTGGTCCTGCAACTTTATCCGCCTCCATCCAGTCTATTAATTGTTGCCGGGAAGCTAGAGTAAG
TAGTTCGCCAGTTAATAGTTTGCGCAACGTTGTTGCCATTGCTACAGGCATCGTGGTGTCACGCTCGTCG
TTTGGTATGGCTTCATTCAGCTCCGGTTCCCAACGATCAAGGCGAGTTACATGATCCCCCATGTTGTGCA
AAAAAGCGGTTAGCTCCTTCGGTCCTCCGATCGTTGTCAGAAGTAAGTTGGCCGCAGTGTTATCACTCAT
GGTTATGGCAGCACTGCATAATTCTCTTACTGTCATGCCATCCGTAAGATGCTTTTCTGTGACTGGTGAG
TACTCAACCAAGTCATTCTGAGAATAGTGTATGCGGCGACCGAGTTGCTCTTGCCCGGCGTCAATACGGG
ATAATACCGCGCCACATAGCAGAACTTTAAAAGTGCTCATCATTGGAAAACGTTCTTCGGGGCGAAAACT
CTCAAGGATCTTACCGCTGTTGAGATCCAGTTCGATGTAACCCACTCGTGCACCCAACTGATCTTCAGCA
TCTTTTACTTTCACCAGCGTTTCTGGGTGAGCAAAAACAGGAAGGCAAAATGCCGCAAAAAAGGGAATAA
GGGCGACACGGAAATGTTGAATACTCATACTCTTCCTTTTTCAATATTATTGAAGCATTTATCAGGGTTA
TTGTCTCATGAGCGGATACATATTTGAATGTATTTAGAAAAATAAACAAATAGGGGTTCCGCGCACATTT
CCCCGAAAAGTGCCACCTGACGTC
